>Addgene plasmid #190079 | AttB_ACE2[R.alcyone+ferrum]-2A-TMPRSS2_IRES-iRFP670-P2A-PuroR | addgene full sequence | sequence record 371273 | Addgene NGS Result
TTACGCCAGCTGGCGAAAGGGGGATGTGCTGCAAGGCGATTAAGTTGGGTAACGCCAGGGTTTTCCCAGT
CACGACGTTGTAAAACGACGGCCAGTGAATTGTAATACGACTCACTATAGGGCGAATTGGGTACCGGGCC
CCCCCTCGAGGTCGACGATGTAGGTCACGGCATTCCGGACTCAGCGCTCGAGCCGGCTTGTCGACGACGG
CGGTCTCCGTCGTCAGGATCATCCGCAGATTATACCGCAACTACACGCCACCATGAGTGGGAGTTCATGG
CTCTTTCTGAGCCTCGTCGCCGTTGCAGCAGCGCAGTCAACTCCCGAAGATCTTGCGAAGATTTTTCTTG
ATAATTTTAACTCCGAAGCAGAGAACCTTAGTCACCAGAGCTCTTTGGCAAGTTGGGAATACAATACCAA
CATCAGCGACGAGAATATACAGAAGATGGATGAGGCAGGGGCCAAATGGAGTGACTTTTACGAAACACAA
AGTAAGCACGCCAAGAATTTCAGTCTGGAGGAAATACACAACGACACAGTGAAATTGCAATTGCAAATAC
TGCAACAGTCAGGTTCACCGGTACTCTCAGAGGACAAGTCAAAACGATTGAACTCAATCCTGAATGCCAT
GAGTACTATATATTCTACAGGTAAGGTGTGCAGACCAAACAACCCTCAGGAGTGTCTCCTGCTGGAACCC
GGTCTGGATAATATCATGGGGACTAGCAAGGATTATAACGAAAGACTCTGGGCGTGGGAGGGTTGGAGGG
CAGAAGTGGGGAAGCAATTGCGACCACTTTATGAGGAATATGTCGTACTCAAAAACGAAATGGCAAGGGG
CTACCATTACGAGGACTACGGGGACTACTGGAGGAGGGATTACGAGACCGAAGGGAGCCCGGATTTGGAA
TATTCAAGAGATCAATTGACTAAGGACGTCGAAAGAATTTTCGCCGAAATTAAGCCTTTGTATGAGCAGC
TTCACGCTTACGTCCGCACAAAGTTGATGGACACCTATCCTTTCCATATTTCACCGACAGGTTGTCTGCC
GGCGCATCTTTTGGGGGACATGTGGGGTCGGTTCTGGACAAACCTCTACCCACTTACAGTCCCCTTCGCT
CAGAAGCCTAATATAGATGTAACCGATGCGATGCTCAATCAAACGTGGGACGCAAAGAGGATCTTCAAGG
AAGCTGAGAAGTTTTTCGTTAGTATAGGGCTGCCACATATGACTGAGGGATTTTGGAACAATAGCATGTT
GACGGATCCGGGTGATGGTCGAAAGGTGGTGTGTCACCCAACAGCCTGGGACCTGGGAAAAGGGGACTTC
CGCATAAAAATGTGCACTAAAGTTACTATGGAAGATTTCCTGACTGCTCACCATGAAATGGGGCACATCC
AATACGATATGGCCTATGCAAGTCAACCATACCTGCTCAGAAATGGAGCAAACGAGGGATTTCATGAAGC
GGTAGGGGAAGTCATGAGCTTGTCAGTCGCTACCCCGAAACACCTTAAGACGATGGGCCTTCTTAGCCCT
GACTTCCTCGAGGACAACGAGACAGAAATCAATTTCCTCTTTAAGCAAGCACTGACTATAGTAGGTACGC
TTCCCTTCACATACATGCTCGAAAAGTGGAGATGGATGGTATTTAAGGGTGAGATCCCCAAAGAAGAGTG
GATGACTAAATGGTGGGAGATGAAAAGGAAGATTGTAGGTGTTGTAGAGCCTGTCCCGCACGACGAGACC
TATTGTGATCCGGCATCACTTTTCCACGTAGCGAACGATTACAGCTTCATACGCTATTACACGCGGACCA
TTTTCGAGTTTCAATTCCATGAAGCCCTTTGCAGGATAGCGAAGCATGATGGACCCCTCCATAAATGCGA
TATCTCCAACAGTACGGATGCTGGAAAGAAACTCCATCAGATGCTGAGTGTGGGAAAATCTCAACCGTGG
ACATCTGTGTTGAAAGATTTCGTGGATAGTAAGGATATGGACGTGGGTCCACTTTTGCGATACTTTGAGC
CCTTGTATACTTGGCTGACCGAACAGAACCGCAAGTCTTTCGTTGGTTGGAACACAGACTGGAGCCCGTA
CGCCGACCAAAGCATCAAGGTTCGCATATCTCTCAAATCTGCTTTGGGTGAAAAGGCGTACGAATGGAAC
AATAACGAAATGTACTTGTTCCGGAGTAGTGTTGCATACGCTATGCGGGAGTATTTCTTGAAGACGAAAA
ATCAAACGATATTGTTTGGAGAGGAAGATGTCTGGGTATCTAATCTGAAGCCACGAATTAGTTTTAATTT
CTACGTTACTTCTCCACGGAATCTGAGCGACATCATCCCACGACCAGAGGTTGAAGGCGCAATACGGATG
AGCCGCTCAAGAATAAACGATGCGTTTCGCCTCGACGACAATAGTTTGGAGTTCCTCGGTATTCAGCCAA
CACTGGGTCCGCCGTACCAACCTCCTGTGACCATTTGGCTGATCGTTTTTGGAGTCGTTATGGCTGTTGT
TGTGGTTGGTATAGTCGTTTTGATAATAACCGGCATCAGAGACCGCCGCAAAAAGGATCAGGCGAGGAGT
GAAGAAAATCCTTACAGCTCAGTGGACCTCTCCAAAGGCGAGAATAATCCGGGGTTCCAAAATGGTGACG
ATGTCCAAACGTCATTCGGTACCGAGACCTCCCAGGTGGCGCCCGCTGAGGGCAGAGGAAGTCTGCTAAC
ATGCGGTGACGTCGAGGAGAATCCTGGCCCAGCTTTGAACTCAGGGTCACCACCAGCTATTGGACCTTAC
TATGAAAACCATGGATACCAACCGGAAAACCCCTATCCCGCACAGCCCACTGTGGTCCCCACTGTCTACG
AGGTGCATCCGGCTCAGTACTACCCGTCCCCCGTGCCCCAGTACGCCCCGAGGGTCCTGACGCAGGCTTC
CAACCCCGTCGTCTGCACGCAGCCCAAATCCCCATCCGGGACAGTGTGCACCTCAAAGACTAAGAAAGCA
CTGTGCATCACCTTGACCCTGGGGACCTTCCTCGTGGGAGCTGCGCTGGCCGCTGGCCTACTCTGGAAGT
TCATGGGCAGCAAGTGCTCCAACTCTGGGATAGAGTGCGACTCCTCAGGTACCTGCATCAACCCCTCTAA
CTGGTGTGATGGCGTGTCACACTGCCCCGGCGGGGAGGACGAGAATCGGTGTGTTCGCCTCTACGGACCA
AACTTCATCCTTCAGGTGTACTCATCTCAGAGGAAGTCCTGGCACCCTGTGTGCCAAGACGACTGGAACG
AGAACTACGGGCGGGCGGCCTGCAGGGACATGGGCTATAAGAATAATTTTTACTCTAGCCAAGGAATAGT
GGATGACAGCGGATCCACCAGCTTTATGAAACTGAACACAAGTGCCGGCAATGTCGATATCTATAAAAAA
CTGTACCACAGTGATGCCTGTTCTTCAAAAGCAGTGGTTTCTTTACGCTGTATAGCCTGCGGGGTCAACT
TGAACTCAAGCCGCCAGAGCAGGATCGTGGGCGGCGAGAGCGCGCTCCCGGGGGCCTGGCCCTGGCAGGT
CAGCCTGCACGTCCAGAACGTCCACGTGTGCGGAGGCTCCATCATCACCCCCGAGTGGATCGTGACAGCC
GCCCACTGCGTGGAAAAACCTCTTAACAATCCATGGCATTGGACGGCATTTGCGGGGATTTTGAGACAAT
CTTTCATGTTCTATGGAGCCGGATACCAAGTAGAAAAAGTGATTTCTCATCCAAATTATGACTCCAAGAC
CAAGAACAATGACATTGCGCTGATGAAGCTGCAGAAGCCTCTGACTTTCAACGACCTAGTGAAACCAGTG
TGTCTGCCCAACCCAGGCATGATGCTGCAGCCAGAACAGCTCTGCTGGATTTCCGGGTGGGGGGCCACCG
AGGAGAAAGGGAAGACCTCAGAAGTGCTGAACGCTGCCAAGGTGCTTCTCATTGAGACACAGAGATGCAA
CAGCAGATATGTCTATGACAACCTGATCACACCAGCCATGATCTGTGCCGGCTTCCTGCAGGGGAACGTC
GATTCTTGCCAGGGTGACAGTGGAGGGCCTCTGGTCACTTCGAAGAACAATATCTGGTGGCTGATAGGGG
ATACAAGCTGGGGTTCTGGCTGTGCCAAAGCTTACAGACCAGGAGTGTACGGGAATGTGATGGTATTCAC
GGACTGGATTTATCGACAAATGAGGGCAGACGGCTAGTAACTTAAGAATTCACCGGTCTGACCTCCTTCT
CCCTCTCTTCAGGTCTGCAGTCGACGGTACCGCGGGCCCGGGATCCACCGGATCTAGATAACTGATCACT
GTGGAATCAGAGAGACTGCCCCTCTCCCTCTCCCCCCCCTAACGTTACTGGCCGAAGCCGCTTGGAATAA
GGCCGGTGTGCGTTTGTCTATATGTTATTTTCCACCATATTGCCGTCTTTTGGCAATGTGAGGGCCCGGA
AACCTGGCCCTGTCTTCTTGACGAGCATTCCTAGGGGTCTTTCCCCTCTCGCCAAAGGAATGCAAGGTCT
GTTGAATGTCGTGAAGGAAGCAGTTCCTCTGGAAGCTTCTTGAAGACAAACAACGTCTGTAGCGACCCTT
TGCAGGCAGCGGAACCCCCCACCTGGCGACAGGTGCCTCTGCGGCCAAAAGCCACGTGTATAAGATACAC
CTGCAAAGGCGGCACAACCCCAGTGCCACGTTGTGAGTTGGATAGTTGTGGAAAGAGTCAAATGGCTCTC
CTCAAGCGTATTCAACAAGGGGCTGAAGGATGCCCAGAAGGTACCCCATTGTATGGGATCTGATCTGGGG
CCTCGGTGCACATGCTTTACATGTGTTTAGTCGAGGTTAAAAAAACGTCTAGGCCCCCCGAACCACGGGG
ACGTGGTTTTCCTTTGAAAAACACGATGATAATATGGCCACAACCATGGCGCGTAAGGTCGATCTCACCT
CCTGCGATCGCGAGCCGATCCACATCCCCGGCAGCATTCAGCCGTGCGGCTGCCTGCTAGCCTGCGACGC
GCAGGCGGTGCGGATCACGCGCATTACGGAAAATGCCGGCGCGTTCTTTGGACGCGAAACTCCGCGGGTC
GGTGAGCTACTCGCCGATTACTTCGGCGAGACCGAAGCCCATGCGCTGCGCAACGCACTGGCGCAGTCCT
CCGATCCAAAGCGACCGGCGCTGATCTTCGGTTGGCGCGACGGCCTGACCGGCCGCACCTTCGACATCTC
ACTGCATCGCCATGACGGTACATCGATCATCGAGTTCGAGCCTGCGGCGGCCGAACAGGCCGACAATCCG
CTGCGGCTGACGCGGCAGATCATCGCGCGCACCAAAGAACTGAAGTCGCTCGAAGAGATGGCCGCACGGG
TGCCGCGCTATCTGCAGGCGATGCTCGGCTATCACCGCGTGATGTTGTACCGCTTCGCGGACGACGGCTC
CGGGATGGTGATCGGCGAGGCGAAGCGCAGCGACCTCGAGAGCTTTCTCGGTCAGCACTTTCCGGCGTCG
CTGGTCCCGCAGCAGGCGCGGCTACTGTACTTGAAGAACGCGATCCGCGTGGTCTCGGATTCGCGCGGCA
TCAGCAGCCGGATCGTGCCCGAGCACGACGCCTCCGGCGCCGCGCTCGATCTGTCGTTCGCGCACCTGCG
CAGCATCTCGCCCTGCCATCTCGAATTTCTGCGGAACATGGGCGTCAGCGCCTCGATGTCGCTGTCGATC
ATCATTGACGGCACGCTATGGGGATTGATCATCTGTCATCATTACGAGCCGCGTGCCGTGCCGATGGCGC
AGCGCGTCGCGGCCGAAATGTTCGCCGACTTCTTATCGCTGCACTTCACCGCCGCCCACCACCAACGCTC
CACCGGCGGCTACTCAGATCTCGAGCTCAAGCTTCGAATTCTGATG
[387 nt withheld, positions 5927-6313]
CGGGATCCACCGGATCTAGATAACAGCGGAGCTACTAACTTCAGCCTGCTGAAGCAGGCTGGAGACGTGG
AGGAGAACCGTGGACCTACCGAGTACAAGCCCACGGTGCGCCTCGCCACCCGCGACGACGTCCCCAGGGC
CGTACGCACCCTCGCCGCCGCGTTCGCCGACTACCCCGCCACGCGCCACACCGTCGATCCGGACCGCCAC
ATCGAGCGGGTCACCGAGCTGCAAGAACTCTTCCTCACGCGCGTCGGGCTCGACATCGGCAAGGTGTGGG
TCGCGGACGACGGCGCCGCGGTGGCGGTCTGGACCACGCCGGAGAGCGTCGAAGCGGGGGCGGTGTTCGC
CGAGATCGGCCCGCGCATGGCCGAGTTGAGCGGTTCCCGGCTGGCCGCGCAGCAACAGATGGAAGGCCTC
CTGGCGCCACACCGGCCCAAGGAGCCCGCGTGGTTCCTGGCCACCGTCGGCGTCTCGCCCGACCACCAGG
GCAAGGGTCTGGGCAGCGCCGTCGTGCTCCCCGGAGTGGAGGCGGCCGAGCGCGCCGGGGTGCCCGCCTT
CCTGGAGACCTCCGCGCCCCGCAACCTCCCCTTCTACGAGCGGCTCGGCTTCACCGTCACCGCCGACGTC
GAGGTGCCCGAAGGACCGCGCACCTGGTGCATGACCCGCAAGTAATAGGGATCCTGATCATAATCAGCCA
TACCACATTTGTAGAGGTTTTACTTGCTTTAAAAAACCTCCCACACCTCCCCCTGAACCTGAAACATAAA
ATGAATGCAATTGTTGTTGTTAACTTGTTTATTGCAGCTTATAATGGTTACAAATAAAGCAATAGCATCA
CAAATTTCACAAATAAAGCATTTTTTTCACTGCATTCTAGTTGTGGTTTGTCCAAACTCATCAATGTATC
TTAGGAGATCCCCTTTAGTGAGGGTTAATTTCGAGCTTGGCGTAATCATGGTCATAGCTGTTTCCTGTGT
GAAATTGTTATCCGCTCACAATTCCACACAACATACGAGCCGGAAGCATAAAGTGTAAAGCCTGGGGTGC
CTAATGAGTGAGCTAACTCACATTAATTGCGTTGCGCTCACTGCCCGCTTTCCAGTCGGGAAACCTGTCG
TGCCAGCTGCATTAATGAATCGGCCAACGCGCGGGGAGAGGCGGTTTGCGCATTGGGCGCTCTTCCGCTT
CCTCGCTCACTGACTCGCTGCACTCGGTCGTTCGGCTGCGGCGAGCGGTATCAGCTCACTCAAAGGCGGT
AATACGGTTATCCACAGAATCAGGGGATAACGCAGGAAAGAACATGTGAGCAAAAGGCCAGCAAAAGGCC
AGGAACCGTAAAAAGGCCGCGTTGCTGGCGTTTTTCCATAGGCTCCGCCCCCCTGACGAGCATCACAAAA
ATCGACGCTCAAGTCAGAGGTGGCGAAACCCGACAGGACTATAAAGATACCAGGCGTTTCCCCCTGGAAG
CTCCCTCGTGCGCTCTCCTGTTCCGACCCTGCCGCTTACCGGATACCTGTCCGCCTTTCTCCCTTCGGGA
AGCGTGGCGCTTTCTCATAGCTCACGCTGTAGGTATCTCAGTTCGGTGTAGGTCGTTCGCTCCAAGCTGG
GCTGTGTGCACGAACCCCCCGTTCAGCCCGACCGCTGCGCCTTATCCGGTAACTATCGTCTTGAGTCCAA
CCCGGTAAGACACGACTTATCGCCACTGGCAGCAGCCACTGGTAACAGGATTAGCAGAGCGAGGTATGTA
GGCGGTGCTACAGAGTTCTTGAAGTGGTGGCCTAACTACGGCTACACTAGAAGAACAGTATTTGGTATCT
GCGCTCTGCTGAAGCCAGTTACCTTCGGAAAAAGAGTTGGTAGCTCTTGATCCGGCAAACAAACCACCGC
TGGTAGCGGTGGTTTTTTTGTTTGCAAGCAGCAGATTACGCGCAGAAAAAAAGGATCTCAAGAAGATCCT
TTGATCTTTTCTACGGGGTCTGACGCTCAGTGGAACGAAAACTCACGTTAAGGGATTTTGGTCATGAGAT
TATCAAAAAGGATCTTCACCTAGATCCTTTTAAATTAAAAATGAAGTTTTAAATCAATCTAAAGTATATA
TGAGTAAACTTGGTCTGACAGTTACCAATGCTTAATCAGTGAGGCACCTATCTCAGCGATCTGTCTATTT
CGTTCATCCATAGTTGCCTGACTCCCCGTCGTGTAGATAACTACGATACGGGAGGGCTTACCATCTGGCC
CCAGTGCTGCAATGATACCGCGAGACCCACGCTCACCGGCTCCAGATTTATCAGCAATAAACCAGCCAGC
CGGAAGGGCCGAGCGCAGAAGTGGTCCTGCAACTTTATCCGCCTCCATCCAGTCTATTAATTGTTGCCGG
GAAGCTAGAGTAAGTAGTTCGCCAGTTAATAGTTTGCGCAACGTTGTTGCCATTGCTACAGGCATCGTGG
TGTCACGCTCGTCGTTTGGTATGGCTTCATTCAGCTCCGGTTCCCAACGATCAAGGCGAGTTACATGATC
CCCCATGTTGTGCAAAAAAGCGGTTAGCTCCTTCGGTCCTCCGATCGTTGTCAGAAGTAAGTTGGCCGCA
GTGTTATCACTCATGGTTATGGCAGCACTGCATAATTCTCTTACTGTCATGCCATCCGTAAGATGCTTTT
CTGTGACTGGTGAGTACTCAACCAAGTCATTCTGAGAATAGTGTATGCGGCGACCGAGTTGCTCTTGCCC
GGCGTCAATACGGGATAATACCGCGCCACATAGCAGAACTTTAAAAGTGCTCATCATTGGAAAACGTTCT
TCGGGGCGAAAACTCTCAAGGATCTTACCGCTGTTGAGATCCAGTTCGATGTAACCCACTCGTGCACCCA
ACTGATCTTCAGCATCTTTTACTTTCACCAGCGTTTCTGGGTGAGCAAAAACAGGAAGGCAAAATGCCGC
AAAAAAGGGAATAAGGGCGACACGGAAATGTTGAATACTCATACTCTTCCTTTTTCAATATTATTGAAGC
ATTTATCAGGGTTATTGTCTCATGAGCGGATACATATTTGAATGTATTTAGAAAAATAAACAAATAGGGG
TTCCGCGCACATTTCCCCGAAAAGTGCCACCTAAATTGTAAGCGTTAATATTTTGTTAAAATTCGCGTTA
AATTTTTGTTAAATCAGCTCATTTTTTAACCAATAGGCCGAAATCGGCAAAATCCCTTATAAATCAAAAG
AATAGACCGAGATAGGGT
[37 nt withheld, positions 9552-9588]
AAAGAACGTGGACTCCAACGTCAAAGG
[49 nt withheld, positions 9616-9664]
T
[91 nt withheld, positions 9666-9756]
G
[124 nt withheld, positions 9758-9881]
CCCATTCGCCATTCAGGCTGCGCAACTGTTGGGAAGGGCGATCGGTGCGGGCCTCTTCGCTA
Features (pLannotate 1.2.2; 22 found; start..end, strand, type, name):
    103..121     +  promoter       T7 promoter: promoter for bacteriophage T7 RNA polymerase
    130..157     -  misc_feature   MCS (fragment): pBluescript multiple cloning site
    263..2677    +  CDS            ACE2: ACE2_FELCA - Experimental evidence at protein level: Swiss-Prot protein existence level 1. Essential counter-regulatory carboxypeptidase of the renin- angiotensin hormone system that is a critical regulator of blood volume, systemic vascular resistance, and thus cardiovascular homeostasis. Converts angiotensin I to angiotensin 1-9, a nine-amino acid peptide with anti-hypertrophic effects in cardiomyocytes, and angiotensin II to angiotensin 1-7, which then acts as a beneficial vasodilator and anti-proliferation agent, counterbalancing the actions of the vasoconstrictor angiotensin II. Also remo
   2762..4234    +  CDS            TMPRSS2: TMPS2_HUMAN - Also known as PRSS10. Experimental evidence at protein level: Swiss-Prot protein existence level 1. (Microbial infection) Facilitates human coronaviruses SARS- CoV and SARS-CoV-2 infections via two independent mechanisms, proteolytic cleavage of ACE2 receptor which promotes viral uptake, and cleavage of coronavirus spike glycoproteins which activates the glycoprotein for host cell entry (PubMed:24227843, PubMed:32142651, PubMed:32404436). Proteolytically cleaves and activates the spike glycoproteins of human coronavirus 229E (HCoV-229E) and human coronavirus EMC (HCoV-EMC) and th
   4284..4316    +  misc_feature   MCS (fragment): multiple cloning site
   4470..4932    +  misc_feature   IRES: internal ribosome entry site (IRES) of the encephalomyocarditis virus (EMCV)
   4946..5878    +  CDS            iRFP670: iRFP670 is a basic (constitutively fluorescent) near ir fluorescent protein published in 2013, derived from Rhodopseudomonas palustris CGA009. It has low acid sensitivity. It requires the cofactor biliverdin for fluorescence.
   5892..5923    +  misc_feature   MCS (fragment): multiple cloning site
   5924..6313    +  CDS            H2A1_BOVIN (sequence partly withheld): Experimental evidence at protein level: Swiss-Prot protein existence level 1. Core component of nucleosome. Nucleosomes wrap and compact DNA into chromatin, limiting DNA accessibility to the cellular machineries which require DNA as a template. Histones thereby play a central role in transcription regulation, DNA repair, DNA replication and chromosomal stability. DNA accessibility is regulated via a complex set of post-translational modifications of histones, also called histone code, and nucleosome remodeling. From Bos taurus (Bovine).
   6401..6985    +  CDS            PuroR (fragment): puromycin N-acetyltransferase; pac from Streptomyces; confers resistance to puromycin
   6998..7082    +  CDS            large T antigen (fragment): large T antigen from SV40 (simian virus 40)
   7105..7226    +  polyA_signal   SV40 poly(A) signal: SV40 polyadenylation signal
   7235..7253    -  promoter       T3 promoter: promoter for bacteriophage T3 RNA polymerase
   7298..7314    -  protein_bind   lac operator: The lac repressor binds to the lac operator to inhibit transcription in E. coli. This inhibition can be relieved by adding lactose or isopropyl-β-D-thiogalactopyranoside (IPTG). lac repressor encoded by lacI
   7322..7352    -  promoter       lac promoter: promoter for the E. coli lac operon
   7367..7388    -  protein_bind   CAP binding site: CAP binding activates transcription in the presence of cAMP. E. coli catabolite activator protein
   7401..7493    -  CDS            lacI (fragment): lac repressor; lacI; The lac repressor binds to the lac operator to inhibit transcription in E. coli. This inhibition can be relieved by adding lactose or isopropyl-β-D-thiogalactopyranoside (IPTG).
   7676..8264    -  rep_origin     ori: high-copy-number ColE1/pMB1/pBR322/pUC origin of replication
   8435..9295    -  CDS            AmpR: β-lactamase; bla; confers resistance to ampicillin, carbenicillin, and related antibiotics
   9296..9400    -  promoter       AmpR promoter: bla
   9453..9881    -  rep_origin     f1 ori (sequence partly withheld): f1 bacteriophage origin of replication; arrow indicates direction of (+) strand synthesis
   9886..100     -  CDS            lacZα (fragment) (across the origin): LacZα fragment of β-galactosidase; lacZ fragment
