[The description below was written by a language model from this plasmid's Addgene catalogue record and pLannotate feature annotations shown in this document.]
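Description:
AttB_ACE2[R.alcyone+ferrum]-2A-TMPRSS2_IRES-iRFP670-P2A-PuroR is a promoterless mammalian expression plasmid (about 9.9 kb) designed for Bxb1 recombinase-mediated integration. It is built on a pBluescript-like scaffold, with a high-copy ColE1/pUC origin, an f1 origin, an ampicillin resistance gene, residual lacZα/lac promoter elements, and flanking T7 and T3 promoters. The record lists no mammalian promoter. As the name and backbone description imply, an attB site, which the automated feature table does not annotate, lets Bxb1 integrase insert the plasmid into a matching genomic attP "landing pad". In such systems a promoter at that site then drives the cassette, so only correctly integrated copies should be expressed.

The payload is a single multicistronic transcript. It begins with a synthetic chimeric ACE2 that combines sequence from the horseshoe bats Rhinolophus alcyone and Rhinolophus ferrumequinum; the annotation tool matched it only to its closest ACE2 homologue. A 2A peptide links this ACE2 to human TMPRSS2, the protease that primes coronavirus spike proteins for entry. An EMCV IRES then directs translation of the near-infrared fluorescent protein iRFP670, followed by a region annotated as a histone H2A coding sequence that is not mentioned in the plasmid name, possibly a fusion to iRFP670. A P2A-linked puromycin N-acetyltransferase follows, and the transcript ends in an SV40 polyadenylation signal. Repository sequencing found a P487R substitution in the P2A region, which the depositor reports does not affect function.

Recombinant cells can be enriched with puromycin or identified by iRFP670 fluorescence. The construct is used to make cell lines expressing this bat ACE2 chimera together with TMPRSS2, for testing the receptor dependencies of SARS-like coronavirus receptor binding domains.
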