Addgene plasmid #190079: AttB_ACE2[R.alcyone+ferrum]-2A-TMPRSS2_IRES-iRFP670-P2A-PuroR
Purpose: express chimeric Rhinolophus alcyone ACE2 and human TMPRSS2 with selectable markers iRFP670 and puromycin resistance gene
Depositing lab: Kenneth Matreyek. Depositing organization: Case Western Reserve University. Publication: Expanded ACE2 dependencies of diverse SARS-like coronavirus receptor binding domains. Roelle SM, Shukla N, Pham AT, Bruchez AM, Matreyek KA. PLoS Biol. 2022 Jul 27;20(7):e3001738. doi: 10.1371/journal.pbio.3001738. PubMed 35895696.
Backbone
  Vector backbone: Promoterless Bxb1 recombination vector
  Backbone size w/o insert (bp): 5971
  Vector type: Mammalian Expression
  Selectable markers: Puromycin
Growth in bacteria
  Bacterial resistance: Ampicillin, 100 μg/mL
  Growth temperature: 37°C
  Growth strain: DH5alpha
  Copy number: High Copy
Gene/Insert
  Gene/Insert name: ACE2
  Species: Synthetic; Rhinolophus alcyone and Rhinolophus ferrumequinum
  Insert size (bp): 3972
  Entrez Gene: TMPRSS2 (a.k.a. PRSS10)
  Promoter: none
  Cloning method: Gibson Cloning
  Sequencing primers: 5′ AACGACGGCCAGTGAATTG; 3′ CGTTACTGGCCGAAGCCGC
Terms and licenses: Academic/Nonprofit Terms; Industry Terms: Not Available to Industry
Depositor comments: Human TMPRSS2 co-expressed with ACE2. Addgene NGS results found a P487R mutation in the P2A region that does not affect plasmid function.
How to cite: AttB_ACE2[R.alcyone+ferrum]-2A-TMPRSS2_IRES-iRFP670-P2A-PuroR was a gift from Kenneth Matreyek (Addgene plasmid # 190079 ; http://n2t.net/addgene:190079 ; RRID:Addgene_190079)
